>Addgene plasmid #142439 | TFORF0010 | addgene full sequence | sequence record 397242 | Addgene NGS Result
TTAATGTAGTCTTATGCAATACTCTTGTAGTCTTGCAACATGGTAACGATGAGTTAGCAACATGCCTTAC
AAGGAGAGAAAAAGCACCGTGCATGCCGATTGGTGGAAGTAAGGTGGTACGATCGTGCCTTATTAGGAAG
GCAACAGACGGGTCTGACATGGATTGGACGAACCACTGAATTGCCGCATTGCAGAGATATTGTATTTAAG
TGCCTAGCTCGATACATAAACGGGTCTCTCTGGTTAGACCAGATCTGAGCCTGGGAGCTCTCTGGCTAAC
TAGGGAACCCACTGCTTAAGCCTCAATAAAGCTTGCCTTGAGTGCTTCAAGTAGTGTGTGCCCGTCTGTT
GTGTGACTCTGGTAACTAGAGATCCCTCAGACCCTTTTAGTCAGTGTGGAAAATCTCTAGCAGTGGCGCC
CGAACAGGGACTTGAAAGCGAAAGGGAAACCAGAGGAGCTCTCTCGACGCAGGACTCGGCTTGCTGAAGC
GCGCACGGCAAGAGGCGAGGGGCGGCGACTGGTGAGTACGCCAAAAATTTTGACTAGCGGAGGCTAGAAG
GAGAGAGATGGGTGCGAGAGCGTCAGTATTAAGCGGGGGAGAATTAGATCGCGATGGGAAAAAATTCGGT
TAAGGCCAGGGGGAAAGAAAAAATATAAATTAAAACATATAGTATGGGCAAGCAGGGAGCTAGAACGATT
CGCAGTTAATCCTGGCCTGTTAGAAACATCAGAAGGCTGTAGACAAATACTGGGACAGCTACAACCATCC
CTTCAGACAGGATCAGAAGAACTTAGATCATTATATAATACAGTAGCAACCCTCTATTGTGTGCATCAAA
GGATAGAGATAAAAGACACCAAGGAAGCTTTAGACAAGATAGAGGAAGAGCAAAACAAAAGTAAGACCAC
CGCACAGCAAGCGGCCGCTGATCTTCAGACCTGGAGGAGGAGATATGAGGGACAATTGGAGAAGTGAATT
ATATAAATATAAAGTAGTAAAAATTGAACCATTAGGAGTAGCACCCACCAAGGCAAAGAGAAGAGTGGTG
CAGAGAGAAAAAAGAGCAGTGGGAATAGGAGCTTTGTTCCTTGGGTTCTTGGGAGCAGCAGGAAGCACTA
TGGGCGCAGCGTCAATGACGCTGACGGTACAGGCCAGACAATTATTGTCTGGTATAGTGCAGCAGCAGAA
CAATTTGCTGAGGGCTATTGAGGCGCAACAGCATCTGTTGCAACTCACAGTCTGGGGCATCAAGCAGCTC
CAGGCAAGAATCCTGGCTGTGGAAAGATACCTAAAGGATCAACAGCTCCTGGGGATTTGGGGTTGCTCTG
GAAAACTCATTTGCACCACTGCTGTGCCTTGGAATGCTAGTTGGAGTAATAAATCTCTGGAACAGATTTG
GAATCACACGACCTGGATGGAGTGGGACAGAGAAATTAACAATTACACAAGCTTAATACACTCCTTAATT
GAAGAATCGCAAAACCAGCAAGAAAAGAATGAACAAGAATTATTGGAATTAGATAAATGGGCAAGTTTGT
GGAATTGGTTTAACATAACAAATTGGCTGTGGTATATAAAATTATTCATAATGATAGTAGGAGGCTTGGT
AGGTTTAAGAATAGTTTTTGCTGTACTTTCTATAGTGAATAGAGTTAGGCAGGGATATTCACCATTATCG
TTTCAGACCCACCTCCCAACCCCGAGGGGACCCATGCATTGCATCTCAATTAGTCAGCAACCAGGTGTGG
AAAGTCCCCAGGCTCCCCAGCAGGCAGAAGTATGCAAAGCATGCGTCTCAATTAGTCAGCAACCATAGTC
CCGCCCCTAACTCCGCCCATCCCGCCCCTAACTCCGCCCAGTTCCGCCCATTCTCCGCCCCATGGCTGAC
TAATTTTTTTTATTTATGCAGAGGCCGAGGCCGCCTCGGCCTCTGAGCTATTCCAGAAGTAGTGAGGAGG
CTTTTTTGGAGGCCTAGGCTTTTGCAAAAAGCTTTCTAGAGGTACCACCGGAGCTTACCATGACCGAGTA
CAAGCCCACGGTGCGCCTCGCCACCCGCGACGACGTCCCCAGGGCCGTACGCACCCTCGCCGCCGCGTTC
GCCGACTACCCCGCCACGCGCCACACCGTCGATCCGGACCGCCACATCGAGCGGGTCACCGAGCTGCAAG
AACTCTTCCTCACGCGCGTCGGGCTCGACATCGGCAAGGTGTGGGTCGCGGACGACGGCGCCGCCGTGGC
GGTCTGGACCACGCCGGAGAGCGTCGAAGCGGGGGCGGTGTTCGCCGAGATCGGCCCGCGCATGGCCGAG
TTGAGCGGTTCCCGGCTGGCCGCGCAGCAACAGATGGAAGGCCTCCTGGCGCCGCACCGGCCCAAGGAGC
CCGCGTGGTTCCTGGCCACCGTCGGCGTCTCGCCCGACCACCAGGGCAAGGGTCTGGGCAGCGCCGTCGT
GCTCCCCGGAGTGGAGGCGGCCGAGCGCGCCGGGGTGCCCGCCTTCCTGGAGACCTCCGCGCCCCGCAAC
CTCCCCTTCTACGAGCGGCTCGGCTTCACCGTCACCGCCGACGTCGAGGTGCCCGAAGGACCGCGCACCT
GGTGCATGACCCGCAAGCCCGGTGCCAGTTAACGAATTCTAGATCTTGAGACAAATGGCAGTATTCATCC
ACAATTTTAAAAGAAAAGGGGGGATTGGGGGGTACAGTGCAGGGGAAAGAATAGTAGACATAATAGCAAC
AGACATACAAACTAAAGAATTACAAAAACAAATTACAAAAATTCAAAATTTTCGGGTTTATTACAGGGAC
AGCAGAGATCCACTTTGGCGCCGGCTCGAGGCCTGCAGGTGCAAAGATGGATAAAGTTTTAAACAGAGAG
GAATCTTTGCAGCTAATGGACCTTCTAGGTCTTGAAAGGAGTGGGAATTGGCTCCGGTGCCCGTCAGTGG
GCAGAGCGCACATCGCCCACAGTCCCCGAGAAGTTGGGGGGAGGGGTCGGCAATTGAACCGGTGCCTAGA
GAAGGTGGCGCGGGGTAAACTGGGAAAGTGATGTCGTGTACTGGCTCCGCCTTTTTCCCGAGGGTGGGGG
AGAACCGTATATAAGTGCAGTAGTCGCCGTGAACGTTCTTTTTCGCAACGGGTTTGCCGCCAGAACACAG
GTAAGTGCCGTGTGTGGTTCCCGCGGGCCTGGCCTCTTTACGGGTTATGGCCCTTGCGTGCCTTGAATTA
CTTCCACCTGGCTGCAGTACGTGATTCTTGATCCCGAGCTTCGGGTTGGAAGTGGGTGGGAGAGTTCGAG
GCCTTGCGCTTAAGGAGCCCCTTCGCCTCGTGCTTGAGTTGAGGCCTGGCCTGGGCGCTGGGGCCGCCGC
GTGCGAATCTGGTGGCACCTTCGCGCCTGTCTCGCTGCTTTCGATAAGTCTCTAGCCATTTAAAATTTTT
GATGACCTGCTGCGACGCTTTTTTTCTGGCAAGATAGTCTTGTAAATGCGGGCCAAGATCTGCACACTGG
TATTTCGGTTTTTGGGGCCGCGGGCGGCGACGGGGCCCGTGCGTCCCAGCGCACATGTTCGGCGAGGCGG
GGCCTGCGAGCGCGGCCACCGAGAATCGGACGGGGGTAGTCTCAAGCTGGCCGGCCTGCTCTGGTGCCTG
GCCTCGCGCCGCCGTGTATCGCCCCGCCCTGGGCGGCAAGGCTGGCCCGGTCGGCACCAGTTGCGTGAGC
GGAAAGATGGCCGCTTCCCGGCCCTGCTGCAGGGAGCTCAAAATGGAGGACGCGGCGCTCGGGAGAGCGG
GCGGGTGAGTCACCCACACAAAGGAAAAGGGCCTTTCCGTCCTCAGCCGTCGCTTCATGTGACTCCACGG
AGTACCGGGCGCCGTCCAGGCACCTCGATTAGTTCTCGAGCTTTTGGAGTACGTCGTCTTTAGGTTGGGG
GGAGGGGTTTTATGCGATGGAGTTTCCCCACACTGAGTGGGTGGAGACTGAAGTTAGGCCAGCTTGGCAC
TTGATGTAATTCTCCTTGGAATTTGCCCTTTTTGAGTTTGGATCTTGGTTCATTCTCAAGCCTCAGACAG
TGGTTCAAAGTTTTTTTCTTCCATTTCAGGTGTCGTGAGGCTAGCACCGCCACCATGGCAAGGAGGTTGC
TGCCAGCCCATGTACAGGAGTCCGTGACGTTCAGGGATGTGGCCGTGTTCTTCAGCCAGGACGAGTGGTT
GCACCTGGACTCTGCCCAGAGAGCCTTGTACCGGGAGGTGATGCTGGAGAACTACAGCATCCTGGTCTCA
CTGGGGATTCTCTTTTCCAAGCCAAAGGTCATCTCCCAGTTAGAGCAAGGAGAAGACCCCTGGATGGTGG
AGAGTGGAGTTCCCCAAGGCGCACATCTCGGATGGGAAAGCTTGTTTGGAACCATAGTTTCTAAAGAAGA
AAATCAGGAAGTCATGAAAAAACTCATAATTGATGGCACATTTGACTTCAAGTTGGAGAAGACCTACATA
AATGAAGATAAGTTAGAGAAGCAACAAGGCAAAAAGAACAGACTTTTCAGTAAAGTGTTAGTTACCATCA
AAAAAGTCTACATGAAGGAGAGGAGCTTTAAAGGTGTTGAATTTGGGAAAAATCTTGGTCTAAAATCATC
GCTTATTAGAAAACCGAGAATAGTTTCCAGAGGAAGGAGACCCCGTTCACAGCAGTATTCAGTTCTCTTT
AAACAACTGGGGGTCAACACAGTGCGTAAATGTTATAAATGTAATATCTGTGGGAAAATCTTCCTCCACA
GTTCCTCCCTGAGTAAACACCAGAGAATCCACACTGGAGAGAAGCTCTATAAATGTAAGGAATGTAGGAA
AGCCTTCAGCCAAAGCTCATCCCTAACTCAGCACTTGAGGGTTCATACAGGAGAGAAACCTTATATATGT
AGTGAATGTGGAAAAGCCTTCAGTTTCACCACATCTCTTATTGGACACCAGAGAATGCATACTGGAGAGA
GACCTTATAAATGCAAGGAATGTGGAAAAACATTTAAAGGTAGTTCATCTCTTAATAATCACCAGCGAAT
TCACACAGGAGAGAAGCCCTATAAGTGTAATGAATGTGGGAGGGCCTTCAGTCAGTGCTCATCTCTCATT
CAGCACCACAGAATTCATACTGGGGAGAAACCGTATGAATGTACTCAGTGTGGGAAAGCCTTCACTTCAA
TATCGCGGCTAAGTAGGCACCATCGAATTCATACTGGAGAGAAACCCTTTCATTGTAACGAGTGTGGAAA
AGTATTCAGCTATCACTCAGCCCTTATCATACATCAGAGAATTCACACTGGTGAGAAACCATATGCATGC
AAAGAATGTGGGAAAGCCTTCAGCCAAAGCTCAGCTCTCATACAACATCAAAGAATTCACACTGGAGAAA
AACCCTACAAATGTAATGAATGTGGGAAAGCCTTCTCTTGGATTTCACGGCTTAATATACATCACAGAAT
TCACACTGGAGAGAAACCATATAATTGTAAGGAATGTGGAAAAGCCTTCAGTTCCCACTCAGGCGTTAAT
ACTCATCGAAAAATTCATACTGGAGAAAAACCTTATAAATGTAATGACTGTGAGAAAGCCTTCAACCAAA
GCTCAGCTCTAATTCAGCACCAGAGAATTCATACTGGAGAGAAACCATATAATTGTAAAGTGTGTGGGAA
AGCCTTCAGACAGAGTTCATCCCTTATGACACACATGAGAATTCATACAGGGGAAAAACCTTATAAATGT
AAAGAATGTGGGAAGGCTTTTAGTCAGAGCTCATCTCTTACTAATCATCAAAGGACTCATAATTAGTAAT
GAACTAGTCCGTAACTTGAAAGTATTTCGATTTCTTGGCTTTATATATCTTGTGGAAAGGACGACACTAG
GCTTGTCATTTATACAGCACGCGTTAAGTCGACAATCAACCTCTGGATTACAAAATTTGTGAAAGATTGA
CTGGTATTCTTAACTATGTTGCTCCTTTTACGCTATGTGGATACGCTGCTTTAATGCCTTTGTATCATGC
TATTGCTTCCCGTATGGCTTTCATTTTCTCCTCCTTGTATAAATCCTGGTTGCTGTCTCTTTATGAGGAG
TTGTGGCCCGTTGTCAGGCAACGTGGCGTGGTGTGCACTGTGTTTGCTGACGCAACCCCCACTGGTTGGG
GCATTGCCACCACCTGTCAGCTCCTTTCCGGGACTTTCGCTTTCCCCCTCCCTATTGCCACGGCGGAACT
CATCGCCGCCTGCCTTGCCCGCTGCTGGACAGGGGCTCGGCTGTTGGGCACTGACAATTCCGTGGTGTTG
TCGGGGAAATCATCGTCCTTTCCTTGGCTGCTCGCCTGTGTTGCCACCTGGATTCTGCGCGGGACGTCCT
TCTGCTACGTCCCTTCGGCCCTCAATCCAGCGGACCTTCCTTCCCGCGGCCTGCTGCCGGCTCTGCGGCC
TCTTCCGCGTCTTCGCCTTCGCCCTCAGACGAGTCGGATCTCCCTTTGGGCCGCCTCCCCGCGTCGACTT
TAAGACCAATGACTTACAAGGCAGCTGTAGATCTTAGCCACTTTTTAAAAGAAAAGGGGGGACTGGAAGG
GCTAATTCACTCCCAACGAAGACAAGATCTGCTTTTTGCTTGTACTGGGTCTCTCTGGTTAGACCAGATC
TGAGCCTGGGAGCTCTCTGGCTAACTAGGGAACCCACTGCTTAAGCCTCAATAAAGCTTGCCTTGAGTGC
TTCAAGTAGTGTGTGCCCGTCTGTTGTGTGACTCTGGTAACTAGAGATCCCTCAGACCCTTTTAGTCAGT
GTGGAAAATCTCTAGCAGTACGTATAGTAGTTCATGTCATCTTATTATTCAGTATTTATAACTTGCAAAG
AAATGAATATCAGAGAGTGAGAGGAACTTGTTTATTGCAGCTTATAATGGTTACAAATAAAGCAATAGCA
TCACAAATTTCACAAATAAAGCATTTTTTTCACTGCATTCTAGTTGTGGTTTGTCCAAACTCATCAATGT
ATCTTATCATGTCTGGCTCTAGCTATCCCGCCCCTAACTCCGCCCATCCCGCCCCTAACTCCGCCCAGTT
CCGCCCATTCTCCGCCCCATGGCTGACTAATTTTTTTTATTTATGCAGAGGCCGAGGCCGCCTCGGCCTC
TGAGCTATTCCAGAAGTAGTGAGGAGGCTTTTTTGGAGGCCTAGGGACGTACCCAATTCGCCCTATAGTG
AGTCGTATTACGCGCGCTCACTGGCCGTCGTTTTACAACGTCGTGACTGGGAAAACCCTGGCGTTACCCA
ACTTAATCGCCTTGCAGCACATCCCCCTTTCGCCAGCTGGCGTAATAGCGAAGAGGCCCGCACCGATCGC
CCTTCCCAACAGTTGCGCAGCCTGAATGGCGAATGGG
[124 nt withheld, positions 7388-7511]
C
[91 nt withheld, positions 7513-7603]
A
[49 nt withheld, positions 7605-7653]
CCTTTGACGTTGGAGTCCACGTTCTTT
[37 nt withheld, positions 7681-7717]
ACCCTATCTCGGTCTATTCTTTTGATTTATAAGGGATTTTGCCGATTTCGGCCTATTGGTTAAAAAATGA
GCTGATTTAACAAAAATTTAACGCGAATTTTAACAAAATATTAACGCTTACAATTTAGGTGGCACTTTTC
GGGGAAATGTGCGCGGAACCCCTATTTGTTTATTTTTCTAAATACATTCAAATATGTATCCGCTCATGAG
ACAATAACCCTGATAAATGCTTCAATAATATTGAAAAAGGAAGAGTATGAGTATTCAACATTTCCGTGTC
GCCCTTATTCCCTTTTTTGCGGCATTTTGCCTTCCTGTTTTTGCTCACCCAGAAACGCTGGTGAAAGTAA
AAGATGCTGAAGATCAGTTGGGTGCACGAGTGGGTTACATCGAACTGGATCTCAACAGCGGTAAGATCCT
TGAGAGTTTTCGCCCCGAAGAACGTTTTCCAATGATGAGCACTTTTAAAGTTCTGCTATGTGGCGCGGTA
TTATCCCGTATTGACGCCGGGCAAGAGCAACTCGGTCGCCGCATACACTATTCTCAGAATGACTTGGTTG
AGTACTCACCAGTCACAGAAAAGCATCTTACGGATGGCATGACAGTAAGAGAATTATGCAGTGCTGCCAT
AACCATGAGTGATAACACTGCGGCCAACTTACTTCTGACAACGATCGGAGGACCGAAGGAGCTAACCGCT
TTTTTGCACAACATGGGGGATCATGTAACTCGCCTTGATCGTTGGGAACCGGAGCTGAATGAAGCCATAC
CAAACGACGAGCGTGACACCACGATGCCTGTAGCAATGGCAACAACGTTGCGCAAACTATTAACTGGCGA
ACTACTTACTCTAGCTTCCCGGCAACAATTAATAGACTGGATGGAGGCGGATAAAGTTGCAGGACCACTT
CTGCGCTCGGCCCTTCCGGCTGGCTGGTTTATTGCTGATAAATCTGGAGCCGGTGAGCGTGGGTCTCGCG
GTATCATTGCAGCACTGGGGCCAGATGGTAAGCCCTCCCGTATCGTAGTTATCTACACGACGGGGAGTCA
GGCAACTATGGATGAACGAAATAGACAGATCGCTGAGATAGGTGCCTCACTGATTAAGCATTGGTAACTG
TCAGACCAAGTTTACTCATATATACTTTAGATTGATTTAAAACTTCATTTTTAATTTAAAAGGATCTAGG
TGAAGATCCTTTTTGATAATCTCATGACCAAAATCCCTTAACGTGAGTTTTCGTTCCACTGAGCGTCAGA
CCCCGTAGAAAAGATCAAAGGATCTTCTTGAGATCCTTTTTTTCTGCGCGTAATCTGCTGCTTGCAAACA
AAAAAACCACCGCTACCAGCGGTGGTTTGTTTGCCGGATCAAGAGCTACCAACTCTTTTTCCGAAGGTAA
CTGGCTTCAGCAGAGCGCAGATACCAAATACTGTTCTTCTAGTGTAGCCGTAGTTAGGCCACCACTTCAA
GAACTCTGTAGCACCGCCTACATACCTCGCTCTGCTAATCCTGTTACCAGTGGCTGCTGCCAGTGGCGAT
AAGTCGTGTCTTACCGGGTTGGACTCAAGACGATAGTTACCGGATAAGGCGCAGCGGTCGGGCTGAACGG
GGGGTTCGTGCACACAGCCCAGCTTGGAGCGAACGACCTACACCGAACTGAGATACCTACAGCGTGAGCT
ATGAGAAAGCGCCACGCTTCCCGAAGGGAGAAAGGCGGACAGGTATCCGGTAAGCGGCAGGGTCGGAACA
GGAGAGCGCACGAGGGAGCTTCCAGGGGGAAACGCCTGGTATCTTTATAGTCCTGTCGGGTTTCGCCACC
TCTGACTTGAGCGTCGATTTTTGTGATGCTCGTCAGGGGGGCGGAGCCTATGGAAAAACGCCAGCAACGC
GGCCTTTTTACGGTTCCTGGCCTTTTGCTGGCCTTTTGCTCACATGTTCTTTCCTGCGTTATCCCCTGAT
TCTGTGGATAACCGTATTACCGCCTTTGAGTGAGCTGATACCGCTCGCCGCAGCCGAACGACCGAGCGCA
GCGAGTCAGTGAGCGAGGAAGCGGAAGAGCGCCCAATACGCAAACCGCCTCTCCCCGCGCGTTGGCCGAT
TCATTAATGCAGCTGGCACGACAGGTTTCCCGACTGGAAAGCGGGCAGTGAGCGCAACGCAATTAATGTG
AGTTAGCTCACTCATTAGGCACCCCAGGCTTTACACTTTATGCTTCCGGCTCGTATGTTGTGTGGAATTG
TGAGCGGATAACAATTTCACACAGGAAACAGCTATGACCATGATTACGCCAAGCGCGCAATTAACCCTCA
CTAAAGGGAACAAAAGCTGGAGCTGCAAGC
Features (pLannotate 1.2.2; 31 found; start..end, strand, type, name):
      5..231     +  promoter       RSV promoter: Rous sarcoma virus enhancer/promoter
    232..412     +  LTR            5' LTR (truncated): truncated 5' long terminal repeat (LTR) from HIV-1
    459..584     +  misc_feature   HIV-1 Ψ: packaging signal of human immunodeficiency virus type 1
    568..931     +  CDS            HIV-1 gag (fragment): gag protein from human immunodeficiency virus 1; gag
   1077..1310    +  misc_feature   RRE: The Rev response element (RRE) of HIV-1 allows for Rev-dependent mRNA export from the nucleus to the cytoplasm.
   1687..1713    +  CDS            Rev (fragment): human immunodeficiency virus 1 (HIV-1) Rev protein; rev; enhances nuclear export of unspliced and incompletely spliced viral mRNAs
   1720..1743    +  promoter       SV40 promoter (fragment): SV40 early promoter
   1744..1815    +  promoter       SV40 promoter (fragment): SV40 enhancer and early promoter
   1839..1974    +  rep_origin     SV40 ori: SV40 origin of replication
   2020..2616    +  CDS            PuroR (fragment): puromycin N-acetyltransferase; pac from Streptomyces; confers resistance to puromycin
   2665..2782    +  misc_feature   cPPT/CTS: central polypurine tract and central termination sequence of HIV-1
   2847..2913    +  CDS            small t antigen (fragment): SV40 (simian virus 40) small t antigen
   2920..4098    +  promoter       EF-1α promoter: strong constitutive promoter for human elongation factor EF-1α
   4115..4786    +  CDS            ZNF879 (fragment): ZN879_HUMAN - Experimental evidence at transcript level: Swiss-Prot protein existence level 2. May be involved in transcriptional regulation. From Homo sapiens (Human).
   5819..5872    +  promoter       U6 promoter (fragment): RNA polymerase III promoter for human U6 snRNA
   5914..6502    +  misc_feature   WPRE: woodchuck hepatitis virus posttranscriptional regulatory element
   6553..6572    +  misc_feature   cPPT/CTS (fragment): central polypurine tract and central termination sequence of HIV-1
   6574..6807    +  LTR            3' LTR (ΔU3): self-inactivating 3' long terminal repeat (LTR) from HIV-1
   6885..7006    +  polyA_signal   SV40 poly(A) signal: SV40 polyadenylation signal
   7046..7181    +  rep_origin     SV40 ori: SV40 origin of replication
   7202..7220    -  promoter       T7 promoter: promoter for bacteriophage T7 RNA polymerase
   7228..7383    +  CDS            lacZα (fragment): LacZα fragment of β-galactosidase; lacZ fragment
   7388..7816    +  rep_origin     f1 ori (sequence partly withheld): f1 bacteriophage origin of replication; arrow indicates direction of (+) strand synthesis
   7869..7973    +  promoter       AmpR promoter: bla
   7974..8834    +  CDS            AmpR: β-lactamase; bla; confers resistance to ampicillin, carbenicillin, and related antibiotics
   9005..9593    +  rep_origin     ori: high-copy-number ColE1/pMB1/pBR322/pUC origin of replication
   9776..9868    +  CDS            lacI (fragment): lac repressor; lacI; The lac repressor binds to the lac operator to inhibit transcription in E. coli. This inhibition can be relieved by adding lactose or isopropyl-β-D-thiogalactopyranoside (IPTG).
   9881..9902    +  protein_bind   CAP binding site: CAP binding activates transcription in the presence of cAMP. E. coli catabolite activator protein
   9917..9947    +  promoter       lac promoter: promoter for the E. coli lac operon
   9955..9971    +  protein_bind   lac operator: The lac repressor binds to the lac operator to inhibit transcription in E. coli. This inhibition can be relieved by adding lactose or isopropyl-β-D-thiogalactopyranoside (IPTG). lac repressor encoded by lacI
  10016..10034   +  promoter       T3 promoter: promoter for bacteriophage T3 RNA polymerase
