[The description below was written by a language model from this plasmid's Addgene catalogue record and pLannotate feature annotations shown in this document.]
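Description:
TFORF0010 is a lentiviral mammalian expression plasmid built on the pLX_TRC317 backbone and carrying the human zinc-finger gene ZNF879 as its transcription factor ORF. It belongs to a barcoded collection designed for transcription factor overexpression. Each ORF is paired with a unique 24-bp barcode, so the factor delivered to a cell can be identified by sequencing in pooled screens. The barcode itself is not annotated in the feature table. In bacteria the plasmid replicates from a high-copy ColE1/pUC-type origin and is selected with ampicillin through the bla gene. An f1 origin and remnants of a lac/lacZα cloning region with T3 and T7 promoters are also present. The depositor notes that the plasmid can recombine, as is common for LTR-containing vectors.

The viral portion has a third-generation, self-inactivating layout. An RSV promoter drives a truncated HIV-1 5' LTR, followed by the Ψ packaging signal with a partial gag sequence and the Rev response element, and the cassette ends in a ΔU3 3' LTR with an SV40 polyadenylation signal downstream. Within the transferred region, an SV40 early promoter/origin drives puromycin N-acetyltransferase for selecting transduced cells. A cPPT/CTS element follows, which aids nuclear import of the viral genome. The EF-1α promoter then drives constitutive expression of ZNF879, and a WPRE after the ORF enhances transcript stability and expression. The automated annotation labels only the first part of the roughly 1.8 kb insert as ZNF879, which probably reflects a partial database match. A short U6 promoter fragment sits between the ORF and the WPRE; the record does not explain its role.
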