Addgene plasmid #142439: TFORF0010
Purpose: Lentiviral vector for overexpressing transcription factor ORFs with unique 24-bp barcodes. Barcodes facilitate identification of transcription factors in pooled screens.
Depositing lab: Feng Zhang. Depositing organization: Broad Institute. Publication: A transcription factor atlas of directed differentiation. Joung J, Ma S, Tay T, Geiger-Schuller KR, Kirchgatterer PC, Verdine VK, Guo B, Arias-Garcia MA, Allen WE, Singh A, Kuksenko O, Abudayyeh OO, Gootenberg JS, Fu Z, Macrae RK, Buenrostro JD, Regev A, Zhang F. Cell. 2023 Jan 5;186(1):209-229.e26. doi: 10.1016/j.cell.2022.11.026. PubMed 36608654.
Backbone
  Vector backbone: pLX_TRC317
  Backbone manufacturer: Broad Institute Genetic Perturbation Platform
  Backbone size w/o insert (bp): 8264
  Vector type: Mammalian Expression, Lentiviral
  Selectable markers: Puromycin
Growth in bacteria
  Bacterial resistance: Ampicillin, 100 μg/mL
  Growth temperature: 37°C
  Growth strain: NEB Stable
  Copy number: High Copy
Gene/Insert
  Gene/Insert name: ZNF879
  Species: H. sapiens (human)
  Insert size (bp): 1793
  Entrez Gene: ZNF879 (a.k.a. DKFZp686E2433)
  Promoter: EF1a
  Cloning method: Unknown
  Sequencing primers: 5′ GGGTGGAGACTGAAGTTAGGCCAG; 3′ CACATAGCGTAAAAGGAGCAACATAG
Terms and licenses: Academic/Nonprofit Terms; Industry Terms: Not Available to Industry
Depositor comments: XM_011534550,XM_011534551,NM_001136116,XM_005265908,ENST00000444149 . The transcription factor ORF portion of this plasmid was synthesized by Genewiz. Please test multiple small colonies in case of plasmid recombination. To make this collection available in a timely manner, a portion of this collection was not fully sequenced by Addgene. If an Addgene verified full plasmid sequence is not available, please contact us prior to placing an order to request the full sequence.
How to cite: TFORF0010 was a gift from Feng Zhang (Addgene plasmid # 142439 ; http://n2t.net/addgene:142439 ; RRID:Addgene_142439)
