>Addgene plasmid #142439 | TFORF0010 | depositor partial sequence | sequence record 279455 | Insert
ACCGCCACCATGGCAAGGAGGTTGCTGCCAGCCCATGTACAGGAGTCCGTGACGTTCAGGGATGTGGCCG
TGTTCTTCAGCCAGGACGAGTGGTTGCACCTGGACTCTGCCCAGAGAGCCTTGTACCGGGAGGTGATGCT
GGAGAACTACAGCATCCTGGTCTCACTGGGGATTCTCTTTTCCAAGCCAAAGGTCATCTCCCAGTTAGAG
CAAGGAGAAGACCCCTGGATGGTGGAGAGTGGAGTTCCCCAAGGCGCACATCTCGGATGGGAAAGCTTGT
TTGGAACCATAGTTTCTAAAGAAGAAAATCAGGAAGTCATGAAAAAACTCATAATTGATGGCACATTTGA
CTTCAAGTTGGAGAAGACCTACATAAATGAAGATAAGTTAGAGAAGCAACAAGGCAAAAAGAACAGACTT
TTCAGTAAAGTGTTAGTTACCATCAAAAAAGTCTACATGAAGGAGAGGAGCTTTAAAGGTGTTGAATTTG
GGAAAAATCTTGGTCTAAAATCATCGCTTATTAGAAAACCGAGAATAGTTTCCAGAGGAAGGAGACCCCG
TTCACAGCAGTATTCAGTTCTCTTTAAACAACTGGGGGTCAACACAGTGCGTAAATGTTATAAATGTAAT
ATCTGTGGGAAAATCTTCCTCCACAGTTCCTCCCTGAGTAAACACCAGAGAATCCACACTGGAGAGAAGC
TCTATAAATGTAAGGAATGTAGGAAAGCCTTCAGCCAAAGCTCATCCCTAACTCAGCACTTGAGGGTTCA
TACAGGAGAGAAACCTTATATATGTAGTGAATGTGGAAAAGCCTTCAGTTTCACCACATCTCTTATTGGA
CACCAGAGAATGCATACTGGAGAGAGACCTTATAAATGCAAGGAATGTGGAAAAACATTTAAAGGTAGTT
CATCTCTTAATAATCACCAGCGAATTCACACAGGAGAGAAGCCCTATAAGTGTAATGAATGTGGGAGGGC
CTTCAGTCAGTGCTCATCTCTCATTCAGCACCACAGAATTCATACTGGGGAGAAACCGTATGAATGTACT
CAGTGTGGGAAAGCCTTCACTTCAATATCGCGGCTAAGTAGGCACCATCGAATTCATACTGGAGAGAAAC
CCTTTCATTGTAACGAGTGTGGAAAAGTATTCAGCTATCACTCAGCCCTTATCATACATCAGAGAATTCA
CACTGGTGAGAAACCATATGCATGCAAAGAATGTGGGAAAGCCTTCAGCCAAAGCTCAGCTCTCATACAA
CATCAAAGAATTCACACTGGAGAAAAACCCTACAAATGTAATGAATGTGGGAAAGCCTTCTCTTGGATTT
CACGGCTTAATATACATCACAGAATTCACACTGGAGAGAAACCATATAATTGTAAGGAATGTGGAAAAGC
CTTCAGTTCCCACTCAGGCGTTAATACTCATCGAAAAATTCATACTGGAGAAAAACCTTATAAATGTAAT
GACTGTGAGAAAGCCTTCAACCAAAGCTCAGCTCTAATTCAGCACCAGAGAATTCATACTGGAGAGAAAC
CATATAATTGTAAAGTGTGTGGGAAAGCCTTCAGACAGAGTTCATCCCTTATGACACACATGAGAATTCA
TACAGGGGAAAAACCTTATAAATGTAAAGAATGTGGGAAGGCTTTTAGTCAGAGCTCATCTCTTACTAAT
CATCAAAGGACTCATAATTAGTAATGAACTAGTCCGTAACTTGAAAGTATTTCGATTTCTTGGCTTTATA
TATCTTGTGGAAAGGACGACACTAGGCTTGTCATTTATACAGC
