>Addgene plasmid #142439 | TFORF0010 | depositor partial sequence | sequence record 279456 | Barcode
CACTAGGCTTGTCATTTATACAGC
